Addgene plasmid #12423: pMCSF-R(dAB)-luc
Depositing lab: Dong-Er Zhang. Depositing organization: Scripps California (The Scripps Research Institute). Publication: CCAAT enhancer-binding protein (C/EBP) and AML1 (CBF alpha2) synergistically activate the macrophage colony-stimulating factor receptor promoter. Zhang DE, Hetherington CJ, Meyers S, Rhoades KL, Larson CJ, Chen HM, Hiebert SW, Tenen DG. Mol Cell Biol. 1996 Mar . 16(3):1231-40. PubMed 8622667.
Backbone
  Vector backbone: pXP2
  Backbone size w/o insert (bp): 5900
  Vector type: Luciferase
Growth in bacteria
  Bacterial resistance: Ampicillin, 100 μg/mL
  Growth temperature: 37°C
  Growth strain: DH5alpha
  Copy number: High Copy
Gene/Insert
  Gene/Insert name: M-CSF receptor promoter fragment (alt name: M-CSF)
  Species: H. sapiens (human)
  Insert size (bp): 400
  Mutation: No AML1 and C/EBP binding sites (delete bp -86 to 62)(created a KpnI site in the mutation site)
  Entrez Gene: CSF1 (a.k.a. CSF-1, MCSF, PG-M-CSF)
  Cloning method: Restriction Enzyme; 5′ cloning site BamHI (not destroyed); 3′ cloning site SacI (not destroyed)
  Sequencing primers: 5′ NA
Terms and licenses: Academic/Nonprofit Terms; Industry Terms: Not Available to Industry
How to cite: pMCSF-R(dAB)-luc was a gift from Dong-Er Zhang (Addgene plasmid # 12423 ; http://n2t.net/addgene:12423 ; RRID:Addgene_12423)
