[The description below was written by a language model from this plasmid's Addgene catalogue record.]
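Description:
pMCSF-R(dAB)-luc is a luciferase reporter plasmid built on the pXP2 backbone (about 5.9 kb without insert), a promoterless firefly luciferase vector in which a candidate regulatory fragment placed upstream of the reporter gene drives its expression. It is propagated in E. coli as a high-copy plasmid under ampicillin selection. No feature table is supplied, so the origin of replication and other backbone elements are not itemised in the record.

The insert is a roughly 400 bp fragment of the human macrophage colony-stimulating factor (M-CSF) receptor promoter, cloned between BamHI and SacI sites, both of which are retained. The fragment carries a deletion, recorded as bp -86 to 62 (probably -86 to -62, though the record does not show that sign), that removes the binding sites for both AML1 (CBF alpha2) and C/EBP. A KpnI site was introduced at the deletion junction, which gives a convenient diagnostic marker for the mutant. The "dAB" in the name presumably refers to this double-site deletion. The catalogue links the insert to the Entrez entry for CSF1, the ligand gene, whereas the insert name and the associated study concern the receptor promoter, so this linkage looks like an annotation mismatch.

The construct is suited to transient transfection assays as a loss-of-function comparison for the wild-type M-CSF receptor promoter reporter. Measuring luciferase output with and without co-expressed transcription factors tests whether promoter activity, and the synergistic activation by C/EBP and AML1 described in the associated work, depends on these two binding sites.
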