>Addgene plasmid #12423 | pMCSF-R(dAB)-luc | addgene partial sequence | sequence record 19833 | LucNrev 5'-CCTTATGCAGTTGCTCTCC-3'
NTNNAGAGATGGCGCCGGGCCTTTCTTTATGTTTTTGGCGTCTTCCATTTTACCAACAGTACCGGAATGC
CAAGCTCAGATCTCGAGCTCTCAGCTACTAGCTCCGCAGGGATCGGGACACTGGACACACGTTCCTCTCC
TCTGCACTGGCTGTTTGTCTTGTTTTCCTCTTCCTCCTCCTTGGGCTGATCCTCTTCTTCCCCTTTTAGC
TAGGCAGGTACCTGGGTCTTTAAGAAGAAAACAAAGCCTTGAACCCAAGAGGGAGGGGTCGCAGTCTGGG
GCAGGGCCAGCCTGAGCTTGGGGGGAGCTAGCTAAGTTTGGGGCCCTTCTAAAGCCATCTTCAAGGGGTC
TTGGGAGAAGAGACATGTCCAAGAGCAGCCAGACCGTTAGTCAGTATCACAAATGAGGGTCTTCAGAGTG
ATCAGGTGGCTCTGGCAGATCCCAAAGAGAAGTTAGGTTGCATGATATTGTGACATATATATTTTTTCTT
TACCCTGATGTCCTGGCTTACAACTCCTAAAATCCTTGGAATCTCCAAAGTAATGCATATCTGGATCCAG
ACATGATAAGATACATTGATGAGTTTGGACAAACCACAACTAGAATGCAGTGAAAAAAATGTTTAANTAT
GAAANTTTTGNNAAGCCTATTGCTTTATTTGTAACCATTATAAGCTGCAATAAACAAGTTAACAACAATT
GCATTCATTTTATGTTTCAGGTTCAGGGGGAGGTGTGGGANGTTTTTTAAAGCAAGTAAACCTCTACAAT
GTGATATGGCTGATCCAANNTGAAAAANANTNGATGANTTGGAAACCCCACTANAAGCGTGAAAAATGCT
TNTTTGAATTNT
